Addgene plasmid #59231: pLV-Enh eGFP Reporter-muKC2-X7
Purpose: Lentiviral GFP reporter for testing enhancer activity in different cell types. Insert is an enhancer identified in the exonic region of the keratin type II cluster.
Depositing lab: Benjamin Yu. Depositing organization: University of California, San Diego (UCSD).
Backbone
  Vector backbone: Brachyury-eGFP
  Backbone size w/o insert (bp): 7967
  Total vector size (bp): 8566
  Modifications to backbone: Original vector is Brachyury-eGFP (Kita-Matsuo et al. 2009) with the Brachyury promoter cloned out and replaced with the minimal Hsp68 promoter from the Hsp68-lacZ-Gateway plasmid (Pennacchio et al. 2006)
  Vector type: Lentiviral
Growth in bacteria
  Bacterial resistance: Ampicillin, 100 μg/mL
  Growth temperature: 37°C
  Growth strain: Stbl3
  Copy number: High Copy
Gene/Insert
  Gene/Insert name: krt5-ex3-5 (alt name: mm9 chr15:101540600-101541199)
  Species: M. musculus (mouse)
  Insert size (bp): 599
  Promoter: Mu Hsp68 minimal promoter
  Cloning method: Gateway Cloning
  Sequencing primers: 5′ ATTGCTATGGTCTGGAATCCTG; 3′ ATCCTTCCTGTCCCTTTGACC
Terms and licenses: Academic/Nonprofit Terms; Industry Terms: Not Available to Industry
Depositor comments: Please note that the final plasmid sequence is post-Gateway recombination. The plasmid contains attB sites (not attR sites as the map implies).
How to cite: pLV-Enh eGFP Reporter-muKC2-X7 was a gift from Benjamin Yu (Addgene plasmid # 59231 ; http://n2t.net/addgene:59231 ; RRID:Addgene_59231)
