[The description below was written by a language model from this plasmid's Addgene catalogue record.]
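Description:
pLV-Enh eGFP Reporter-muKC2-X7 is a lentiviral enhancer-reporter plasmid of about 8.6 kb, built on the Brachyury-eGFP lentiviral backbone. In the parental enhancer-test vector, the Brachyury promoter was removed and replaced with the mouse Hsp68 minimal promoter. This promoter has little activity on its own, so eGFP expression depends largely on whatever regulatory sequence is placed next to it. The plasmid is maintained in bacteria at high copy under ampicillin selection, and it is propagated in a recombination-deficient strain, as is usual for lentiviral vectors carrying repeated LTR sequences. No feature table is provided, so the record does not confirm details such as the LTR configuration, packaging elements or any mammalian selection marker.

The insert is a 599 bp mouse genomic fragment named krt5-ex3-5, which comes from chromosome 15 within the keratin type II cluster. It was identified as a candidate enhancer lying in exonic sequence of the Krt5 region. It was introduced by Gateway recombination, and the depositor notes that the finished plasmid therefore carries attB sites flanking the fragment, not the attR sites that the map suggests.

Once packaged into lentiviral particles and transduced into target cells, the integrated cassette reports enhancer activity as GFP fluorescence. This allows the strength and cell-type specificity of the keratin-cluster element to be compared across different cell types, and the construct appears to be one of a series of such reporters that test individual fragments from this locus.
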