>Addgene plasmid #59231 | pLV-Enh eGFP Reporter-muKC2-X7 | depositor partial sequence | sequence record 93514 | pLV-Enh eGFP Reporter-muKC2-X7 sequence 1282 bps
TCNACTGACAATATGATTTTATTTTGACTGATAGTGACCTGTTCGTTGCAACAAATTGATGAGCAATGCT
TTTTTATAATGCCAACTTTGTACAAAAAAGCAGGCTTTATTGCTATGGTCTGGAATCCTGGACAGCCCTA
TGCAGGTGCATCTTCTCTCTCAGGGATATTCACTCAAGCAAGCACCTACCTTGGTCTGGTACCAGGACTC
AGCCTCTGTTCGGCTGCGGTTGGCAATGTCCTCGTACTGGGCCTTGACCTCAGCGATGATGCTGTCCAGG
TCCAGGCTGCGGTTGTTGTCCATGGAAAGGACCACAGATGTGTCAGAGACGTGTGTCTGCATCTGGGACA
GCTCCTACAGGGACCCTTGAAGTTAGTCATCTGATTCTTTTATTTAACTTGAGTTTCATTCAAACTTCCC
ATCTATTGTGTCATAATAAAATATCCACAGGGAAAATTTGGGTTAATTGCTCACCGCATCAAAGAACATC
TTCATGAAGTTGATCTCGTCCATCAGGGCATCGACCCTGGCCTCCAGCTCCACCTTGTTCATGTAGGCAG
CATCCACATCCTAAGGAACACAGATGGTTGGCATGGACCGACATGCACCTACCTCAAATGGCTCCGCCTC
CAGGAGAGCACAGCCCAGGGCTGCTGCTTTCCCTTCGCCACACCCACCTTCTTCAACATCACAAACTCAT
TCTCAGCCGTGGTACGCTTGTTGATCTCATCCTCATACCTGGTGGTCAAAGGGACAGGAAGGATAACCCA
GCTTTCTTGTACAAAGTTGGCATTATAAGAAAGCATTGCTTATCAATTTGTTGCAACGAACAGGTCACTA
TCAGTCAAAATAAAATCATTATTTGCCATCCAGCTGATATCCCCTATAGTGAGTCGTATTACATGGGTCA
TAGCTGTTTCCTGGCAGCTCTGGCCCGTGTCTCAAATTCTCTGATGTTACATTGCACAAGATAAAAATAT
ATCATCATGAACAATAAACTGTCTGCTTACATAAACAGTAATACAGGGGTGTTATGAGCCATATTCAACG
GGAAACGTCGAGGCCGCGATTAATTCCACATGAATGCTGATTTTAATGGGTATATGGGCTCGCGATAATG
TCGGCATCAGGTGCGAACATTCTATCGCTTGTATGGAGCCGATGGCCCAGAGTTGTTTCTGGAACATGCA
AGGTAGCGTGCAATGATGTTNNATGAATGCNACTTACTGCCTGACGAATTTTATGGCCCCTNTCCGACAN
NNCGCAACGTCACTTNTCNCTN
