>Addgene plasmid #59231 | pLV-Enh eGFP Reporter-muKC2-X7 | addgene partial sequence | sequence record 100444 | pRRL5primeMCS-F 5'-tgaacggatctcgacggtat-3'
GGGGAAAGAATAGTAGACATAATAGCAACAGACATACAAACTAAAGAATTACAAAAACAAATTACAAAAA
TTCAAAATTTTATCGATCACGAGACTAGCCTCGAGAAGCTTGATATCGAATTCCATCACAAGTTTGTACA
AAAAAGCAGGCTTTATTGCTATGGTCTGGAATCCTGGACAGCCCTATGCAGGTGCATCTTCTCTCTCAGG
GATATTCACTCAAGCAAGCACCTACCTTGGTCTGGTACCAGGACTCAGCCTCTGTTCGGCTGCGGTTGGC
AATGTCCTCGTACTGGGCCTTGACCTCAGCGATGATGCTGTCCAGGTCCAGGCTGCGGTTGTTGTCCATG
GAAAGGACCACAGATGTGTCAGAGACGTGTGTCTGCATCTGGGACAGCTCCTACAGGGACCCTTGAAGTT
AGTCATCTGATTCTTTTATTTAACTTGAGTTTCATTCAAACTTCCCATCTATTGTGTCATAATAAAATAT
CCACAGGGAAAATTTGGGTTAATTGCTCACCGCATCAAAGAACATCTTCATGAAGTTGATCTCGTCCATC
AGGGCATCGACCCTGGCCTCCAGCTCCACCTTGTTCATGTAGGCAGCATCCACATCCTAAGGAACACAGA
TGGTTGGCATGGACCGACATGCACCTACCTCAAATGGCTCCGCCTCCAGGAGAGCACAGCCCAGGGCTGC
TGCTTTCCCTTCGCCACACCCACCTTCTTCAACATCACAAACTCATTCTCAGCCGTGGTACGCTTGTTGA
TCTCATCCTCATACCTGGTGGTCAAAGGGACAGGAAGGATAACCCAGCTTTCTTGTACAAAGTGGTGATG
CCCGGGGGATCCCCGGGTAC
